Addgene plasmid #113555: TfRΔEctoR1-mRFP-GFPnb
Purpose: Transmembrane model receptor to probe receptor internalization via clathrin mediated pathway
Depositing lab: Jeanne Stachowiak. Depositing organization: University of Texas at Austin. Publication: Entropic Control of Receptor Recycling Using Engineered Ligands. DeGroot ACM, Busch DJ, Hayden CC, Mihelic SA, Alpar AT, Behar M, Stachowiak JC. Biophys J. 2018 Mar 27;114(6):1377-1388. doi: 10.1016/j.bpj.2018.01.036. PubMed 29590595.
Backbone
  Vector backbone: pEGFP-N1
  Vector type: Mammalian Expression
Growth in bacteria
  Bacterial resistance: Kanamycin, 50 μg/mL
  Growth temperature: 37°C
  Growth strain: DH5alpha
  Copy number: High Copy
Gene/Insert
  Gene/Insert name: TfRΔEctoR1-mRFP-GFPnb
  Cloning method: Restriction Enzyme; 5′ cloning site unknown (unknown if destroyed); 3′ cloning site unknown (unknown if destroyed)
  Sequencing primers: 5′ unknown
Terms and licenses: Academic/Nonprofit Terms; Industry Terms: Not Available to Industry
How to cite: TfRΔEctoR1-mRFP-GFPnb was a gift from Jeanne Stachowiak (Addgene plasmid # 113555 ; http://n2t.net/addgene:113555 ; RRID:Addgene_113555)
