[The description below was written by a language model from this plasmid's Addgene catalogue record and pLannotate feature annotations shown in this document.]
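Description:
TfRΔEctoR1-mRFP-GFPnb is a mammalian expression plasmid of about 5.3 kb built on the pEGFP-N1 backbone. It encodes an engineered transmembrane model receptor used to study internalization through the clathrin-mediated endocytic pathway. The plasmid replicates in E. coli at high copy from a ColE1/pUC-type origin and also carries an f1 origin. A single NeoR/KanR gene (Tn5 aminoglycoside phosphotransferase) sits downstream of both a bacterial bla-type promoter and the SV40 enhancer/early promoter and ends in the HSV TK polyadenylation signal. This arrangement gives kanamycin resistance in bacteria and allows G418 selection in mammalian cells. Several short annotated fragments (RSF ori, ble, bGH poly(A), SV40 large T antigen) appear to be backbone remnants or partial matches rather than functional elements.

The expression cassette is driven by the human CMV immediate-early enhancer and promoter and terminated by the SV40 poly(A) signal. Its open reading frame begins with an N-terminal fragment of the human transferrin receptor (TFRC), roughly 315 nt. As the name suggests, the ectodomain has been deleted, and the retained portion presumably comprises the cytoplasmic tail and membrane-spanning region. This fragment is followed by the monomeric red fluorescent protein mRFP1, a camelid single-domain GFP-binding nanobody, and a His tag. Because the transferrin receptor is a type II membrane protein, the mRFP and nanobody should be displayed outside the cell. There, mRFP reports receptor location, and the nanobody lets GFP-containing ligands serve as engineered binding partners. The record does not define "R1" in the name, and it does not state the cloning sites used.
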