Features (pLannotate 1.2.2; 18 found; start..end, strand, type, name):
      1..58      +  rep_origin     RSF ori (fragment): Plasmids containing the RSF 1030 origin of replication can be propagated in E. coli cells that contain additional plasmids with compatible origins.
    126..429     +  enhancer       CMV enhancer: human cytomegalovirus immediate early enhancer
    430..633     +  promoter       CMV promoter: human cytomegalovirus (CMV) immediate early promoter
    656..699     +  misc_feature   MCS (fragment): multiple cloning site
    700..1014    +  CDS            TFRC (fragment): TFR1_HUMAN - Experimental evidence at protein level: Swiss-Prot protein existence level 1. (Microbial infection) Acts as a receptor for new-world arenaviruses: Guanarito, Junin and Machupo virus. From Homo sapiens (Human).
    985..1659    +  CDS            mRFP1: mRFP1 is a basic (constitutively fluorescent) red fluorescent protein published in 2002, derived from Discosoma sp.. It is reported to be a somewhat slowly-maturing monomer with low acid sensitivity.
   1714..2055    +  CDS            GFP nanobody: GFP-binding fragment of a single-chain camelid antibody (Rothbauer et al., 2008)
   2059..2076    +  CDS            7xHis (fragment): 6xHis affinity tag
   2095..2178    +  CDS            large T antigen (fragment): large T antigen from SV40 (simian virus 40)
   2201..2322    +  polyA_signal   SV40 poly(A) signal: SV40 polyadenylation signal
   2356..2784    -  rep_origin     f1 ori (sequence partly withheld): f1 bacteriophage origin of replication; arrow indicates direction of (+) strand synthesis
   2811..2915    +  promoter       AmpR promoter: bla
   2917..3274    +  promoter       SV40 promoter: SV40 enhancer and early promoter
   3309..4103    +  CDS            NeoR/KanR: aminoglycoside phosphotransferase from Tn5; aph(3')-II (or nptII); confers resistance to neomycin, kanamycin, and G418 (Geneticin®)
   4124..4276    +  CDS            ble (fragment): BLE_KLEPN - Experimental evidence at protein level: Swiss-Prot protein existence level 1. Binding protein with a strong affinity to the bleomycin family of antibiotics. Binds to CL990; an antimitotic-antibiotic compound. From Klebsiella pneumoniae.
   4335..4382    +  polyA_signal   HSV TK poly(A) signal: herpes simplex virus thymidine kinase polyadenylation signal (Cole and Stacy, 1985)
   4473..4489    -  polyA_signal   bGH poly(A) signal (fragment): bovine growth hormone polyadenylation signal
   4711..5299    +  rep_origin     ori: high-copy-number ColE1/pMB1/pBR322/pUC origin of replication
>Addgene plasmid #113555 | TfRΔEctoR1-mRFP-GFPnb | addgene full sequence | sequence record 216919 | Addgene NGS Result
TTGCTCACATGTTCTTTCCTGCGTTATCCCCTGATTCTGTGGATAACCGTATTACCGCCATGCATTAGTT
ATTAATAGTAATCAATTACGGGGTCATTAGTTCATAGCCCATATATGGAGTTCCGCGTTACATAACTTAC
GGTAAATGGCCCGCCTGGCTGACCGCCCAACGACCCCCGCCCATTGACGTCAATAATGACGTATGTTCCC
ATAGTAACGCCAATAGGGACTTTCCATTGACGTCAATGGGTGGAGTATTTACGGTAAACTGCCCACTTGG
CAGTACATCAAGTGTATCATATGCCAAGTACGCCCCCTATTGACGTCAATGACGGTAAATGGCCCGCCTG
GCATTATGCCCAGTACATGACCTTATGGGACTTTCCTACTTGGCAGTACATCTACGTATTAGTCATCGCT
ATTACCATGGTGATGCGGTTTTGGCAGTACATCAATGGGCGTGGATAGCGGTTTGACTCACGGGGATTTC
CAAGTCTCCACCCCATTGACGTCAATGGGAGTTTGTTTTGGCACCAAAATCAACGGGACTTTCCAAAATG
TCGTAACAACTCCGCCCCATTGACGCAAATGGGCGGTAGGCGTGTACGGTGGGAGGTCTATATAAGCAGA
GCTGGTTTAGTGAACCGTCAGATCCGCTAGCGCTACCGGACTCAGATCTCGAGCTCAAGCTTCGAATTCA
TGATGGATCAAGCTAGATCAGCATTCTCTAACTTGTTTGGTGGAGAACCATTGTCATATACCCGGTTCAG
CCTGGCTCGGCAAGTAGATGGCGATAACAGTCATGTGGAGATGAAACTTGCTGTAGATGAAGAAGAAAAT
GCTGACAATAACACAAAGGCCAATGTCACAAAACCAAAAAGGTGTAGTGGAAGTATCTGCTATGGGACTA
TTGCTGTGATCGTCTTTTTCTTGATTGGATTTATGATTGGCTACTTGGGCTATGGTAAAGGGGATCCACC
GGTTATGGCCTCCTCCGAGGACGTCATCAAGGAGTTCATGCGCTTCAAGGTGCGCATGGAGGGCTCCGTG
AACGGCCACGAGTTCGAGATCGAGGGCGAGGGCGAGGGCCGCCCCTACGAGGGCACCCAGACCGCCAAGC
TGAAGGTGACCAAGGGCGGCCCCCTGCCCTTCGCCTGGGACATCCTGTCCCCTCAGTTCCAGTACGGCTC
CAAGGCCTACGTGAAGCACCCCGCCGACATCCCCGACTACTTGAAGCTGTCCTTCCCCGAGGGCTTCAAG
TGGGAGCGCGTGATGAACTTCGAGGACGGCGGCGTGGTGACCGTGACCCAGGACTCCTCCCTGCAGGACG
GCGAGTTCATCTACAAGGTGAAGCTGCGCGGCACCAACTTCCCCTCCGACGGCCCCGTAATGCAGAAGAA
GACCATGGGCTGGGAGGCCTCCACCGAGCGGATGTACCCCGAGGACGGCGCCCTGAAGGGCGAGATCAAG
ATGAGGCTGAAGCTGAAGGACGGCGGCCACTACGACGCCGAGGTCAAGACCACCTACATGGCCAAGAAGC
CCGTGCAGCTGCCCGGCGCCTACAAGACCGACATCAAGCTGGACATCACCTCCCACAACGAGGACTACAC
CATCGTGGAACAGTACGAGCGCGCCGAGGGCCGCCACTCCACCGGCGCCGAATCGCGGCCGCATGTGCGG
CCGCAATACAATCAAAGGAGATATACCATGCAGGTTCAACTGGTGGAAAGCGGCGGTGCTCTGGTACAAC
CGGGCGGTAGTCTGCGCCTGAGCTGTGCCGCAAGCGGTTTCCCAGTCAACCGCTACTCTATGCGTTGGTA
TCGCCAGGCGCCTGGTAAAGAACGTGAATGGGTTGCCGGCATGAGCAGTGCGGGCGATCGTTCTAGTTAC
GAGGACTCTGTTAAAGGTCGTTTTACAATTAGCCGTGATGATGCGCGCAATACCGTGTATCTGCAAATGA
ACAGTCTGAAGCCGGAGGACACCGCAGTATATTATTGCAATGTCAACGTGGGGTTTGAATATTGGGGCCA
GGGGACTCAGGTGACGGTGAGCTCTAAACATCACCATCACCATCACTAAGCGGCCGCGACTCTAGATCAT
AATCAGCCATACCACATTTGTAGAGGTTTTACTTGCTTTAAAAAACCTCCCACACCTCCCCCTGAACCTG
AAACATAAAATGAATGCAATTGTTGTTGTTAACTTGTTTATTGCAGCTTATAATGGTTACAAATAAAGCA
ATAGCATCACAAATTTCACAAATAAAGCATTTTTTTCACTGCATTCTAGTTGTGGTTTGTCCAAACTCAT
CAATGTATCTTAAGGCGTAAATTGTAAGCGTTAATATTTTGTTAAAATTCGCGTTAAATTTTTGTTAAAT
CAGCTCATTTTTTAACCAATAGGCCGAAATCGGCAAAATCCCTTATAAATCAAAAGAATAGACCGAGATA
GGGT
[37 nt withheld, positions 2455-2491]
AAAGAACGTGGACTCCAACGTCAAAGG
[49 nt withheld, positions 2519-2567]
T
[91 nt withheld, positions 2569-2659]
G
[124 nt withheld, positions 2661-2784]
CAGGTGGCACTTTTCGGGGAAATGTGCGCGGAACCCCTATTTGTTTATTTTTCTAAATACATTCAAATAT
GTATCCGCTCATGAGACAATAACCCTGATAAATGCTTCAATAATATTGAAAAAGGAAGAGTCCTGAGGCG
GAAAGAACCAGCTGTGGAATGTGTGTCAGTTAGGGTGTGGAAAGTCCCCAGGCTCCCCAGCAGGCAGAAG
TATGCAAAGCATGCATCTCAATTAGTCAGCAACCAGGTGTGGAAAGTCCCCAGGCTCCCCAGCAGGCAGA
AGTATGCAAAGCATGCATCTCAATTAGTCAGCAACCATAGTCCCGCCCCTAACTCCGCCCATCCCGCCCC
TAACTCCGCCCAGTTCCGCCCATTCTCCGCCCCATGGCTGACTAATTTTTTTTATTTATGCAGAGGCCGA
GGCCGCCTCGGCCTCTGAGCTATTCCAGAAGTAGTGAGGAGGCTTTTTTGGAGGCCTAGGCTTTTGCAAA
GATCGATCAAGAGACAGGATGAGGATCGTTTCGCATGATTGAACAAGATGGATTGCACGCAGGTTCTCCG
GCCGCTTGGGTGGAGAGGCTATTCGGCTATGACTGGGCACAACAGACAATCGGCTGCTCTGATGCCGCCG
TGTTCCGGCTGTCAGCGCAGGGGCGCCCGGTTCTTTTTGTCAAGACCGACCTGTCCGGTGCCCTGAATGA
ACTGCAAGACGAGGCAGCGCGGCTATCGTGGCTGGCCACGACGGGCGTTCCTTGCGCAGCTGTGCTCGAC
GTTGTCACTGAAGCGGGAAGGGACTGGCTGCTATTGGGCGAAGTGCCGGGGCAGGATCTCCTGTCATCTC
ACCTTGCTCCTGCCGAGAAAGTATCCATCATGGCTGATGCAATGCGGCGGCTGCATACGCTTGATCCGGC
TACCTGCCCATTCGACCACCAAGCGAAACATCGCATCGAGCGAGCACGTACTCGGATGGAAGCCGGTCTT
GTCGATCAGGATGATCTGGACGAAGAGCATCAGGGGCTCGCGCCAGCCGAACTGTTCGCCAGGCTCAAGG
CGAGCATGCCCGACGGCGAGGATCTCGTCGTGACCCATGGCGATGCCTGCTTGCCGAATATCATGGTGGA
AAATGGCCGCTTTTCTGGATTCATCGACTGTGGCCGGCTGGGTGTGGCGGACCGCTATCAGGACATAGCG
TTGGCTACCCGTGATATTGCTGAAGAGCTTGGCGGCGAATGGGCTGACCGCTTCCTCGTGCTTTACGGTA
TCGCCGCTCCCGATTCGCAGCGCATCGCCTTCTATCGCCTTCTTGACGAGTTCTTCTGAGCGGGACTCTG
GGGTTCGAAATGACCGACCAAGCGACGCCCAACCTGCCATCACGAGATTTCGATTCCACCGCCGCCTTCT
ATGAAAGGTTGGGCTTCGGAATCGTTTTCCGGGACGCCGGCTGGATGATCCTCCAGCGCGGGGATCTCAT
GCTGGAGTTCTTCGCCCACCCTAGGGGGAGGCTAACTGAAACACGGAAGGAGACAATACCGGAAGGAACC
CGCGCTATGACGGCAATAAAAAGACAGAATAAAACGCACGGTGTTGGGTCGTTTGTTCATAAACGCGGGG
TTCGGTCCCAGGGCTGGCACTCTGTCGATACCCCACCGAGACCCCATTGGGGCCAATACGCCCGCGTTTC
TTCCTTTTCCCCACCCCACCCCCCAAGTTCGGGTGAAGGCCCAGGGCTCGCAGCCAACGTCGGGGCGGCA
GGCCCTGCCATAGCCTCAGGTTACTCATATATACTTTAGATTGATTTAAAACTTCATTTTTAATTTAAAA
GGATCTAGGTGAAGATCCTTTTTGATAATCTCATGACCAAAATCCCTTAACGTGAGTTTTCGTTCCACTG
AGCGTCAGACCCCGTAGAAAAGATCAAAGGATCTTCTTGAGATCCTTTTTTTCTGCGCGTAATCTGCTGC
TTGCAAACAAAAAAACCACCGCTACCAGCGGTGGTTTGTTTGCCGGATCAAGAGCTACCAACTCTTTTTC
CGAAGGTAACTGGCTTCAGCAGAGCGCAGATACCAAATACTGTTCTTCTAGTGTAGCCGTAGTTAGGCCA
CCACTTCAAGAACTCTGTAGCACCGCCTACATACCTCGCTCTGCTAATCCTGTTACCAGTGGCTGCTGCC
AGTGGCGATAAGTCGTGTCTTACCGGGTTGGACTCAAGACGATAGTTACCGGATAAGGCGCAGCGGTCGG
GCTGAACGGGGGGTTCGTGCACACAGCCCAGCTTGGAGCGAACGACCTACACCGAACTGAGATACCTACA
GCGTGAGCTATGAGAAAGCGCCACGCTTCCCGAAGGGAGAAAGGCGGACAGGTATCCGGTAAGCGGCAGG
GTCGGAACAGGAGAGCGCACGAGGGAGCTTCCAGGGGGAAACGCCTGGTATCTTTATAGTCCTGTCGGGT
TTCGCCACCTCTGACTTGAGCGTCGATTTTTGTGATGCTCGTCAGGGGGGCGGAGCCTATGGAAAAACGC
CAGCAACGCGGCCTTTTTACGGTTCCTGGCCTTTTGCTGGCCTT
